>Addgene plasmid #147365 | pAc5.1B-lambdaN-HA-DmPop2a-S155A-dsRNAres-V5His6_R | depositor full sequence | sequence record 289812 | Full Sequence
CTTCAAGGAATTAATTCTATATTCTAAAAACACAAATGATACTTCTAAAAAAAATCATGAATGGCATCAA
CTCTGAATCAAATCTTTGCAGATGCACCTACTTCTCATTTCCACTGTCACATCATTTTTCCAGATCTCGC
TGCCTGTTATGTGGCCCACAAACCAAGACACGTTTTATGGCCATTAAAGCTGGCTGATCGTCGCCAAACA
CCAAATACATATCAATATGTACATTCGAGAAAGAAGCGATCAAAGAAGCGTCTTCGGGCGAGTAGGAGAA
TGCGGAGGAGAAGGAGAACGAGCTGATCTAGTATCTCTCCACAATCCAATGCCAACTGACCAACTGGCCA
TATTCGGAGCAATTTGAAGCCAATTTCCATCGCCTGGCGATCGCTCCATTCTTGGCTATATGTTTTTCAC
CGTTCCCGGGGCCATTTTCAAAGACTCGTCGGTAAGATAAGATTGTGTCACTCGCTGTCTCTCTTCATTT
GTCGAAGAATGCTGAGGAATTTCGCGATGACGTCGGCGAGTATTTTGAAGAATGAGAATAATTTGTATTT
ATACGAAAATCAGTTAGTGGAATTTTCTACAAAAACATGTTATCTATAGATAATTTTGTTGCAAAATATG
TTGACTATGACAAAGATTGTATGTATATACCTTTAATGTATTCTCATTTTCTTATGTATTTATAATGGCA
ATGATGATACTGATGATATTTTAAGATGATGCCAGACCACAGGCTGATTTCTGCGTCTTTTGCCGAACGC
AGTGCATGTGCGGTTGTTGTTTTTTGGAATAGTTTCAATTTTCGGACTGTCCGCTTTGATTTCAGTTTCT
TGGCTTATTCAAAAAGCAAAGTAAAGCCAAAAAAGCGAGATGGCAATACCAAATGCGGCAAAACGGTAGT
GGAAGGAAAGGGGTGCGGGGCAGCGGAAGGAAGGGTGGGGCGGGGCGTGGCGGGGTCTGTGGCTGGGCGC
GACGTCACCGACGTTGGAGCCACTCCTTTGACCATGTGTGCGTGTGTGTATTATTCGTGTCTCGCCACTC
GCCGGTTGTTTTTTTCTTTTTATCTCGCTCTCTCTAGCGCCATCTCGTACGCATGCTCAACGCACCGCAT
GTTGCCGTGTCCTTTATGCGTCATTTTGGCTCGAAATAGGCAATTATTTAAACAAAGATTAGTCAACGAA
AACGCTAAAATAAATAAGTCTACAATATGGTTACTTATTGCCATGTGTGTGCAGCCAACGATAGCAACAA
AAGCAACAACACAGTGGCTTTCCCTCTTTCACTTTTTGTTTGCAAGCGCGTGCGAGCAAGACGGCACGAC
CGGCAAACGCAATTACGCTGACAAAGAGCAGACGAAGTTTTGGCCGAAAAACATCAAGGCGCCTGATACG
AATGCATTTGCAATAACAATTGCGATATTTAATATTGTTTATGAAGCTGTTTGACTTCAAAACACACAAA
AAAAAAAATAAAACAAATTATTTGAAAGAGAATTAGGAATCGGACAGCTTATCGTTACGGGCTAACAGCA
CACCGAGACGAAATAGCTTACCTGACGTCACAGCCTCTGGAAGAACTGCCGCCAAGCAGAGAGAGAGAGA
AAAAGAGGGAGAGCAGCTTAGACCGCATGTGCTTGTGTGTGAGGCGTCTCTCTCTTCGTCTCCTGTTTGC
GCAAACGCATAGACTGCACTGAGAAAATCGATTACCTATTTTTTATGAATGAATATTTGCACTATTACTA
TTCAAAACTATTAAGATAGCAATCACATTCAATAGCCAAATACTATACCACCTGAGCGATGCAACGAAAT
GATCAATTTGAGCAAAAATGCTGCATATTTAGGACGGCATCATTATAGAAATGCTTCTTGCTGTGTACTT
TTCTCTCGTCTGGCAGCTGTTTCGCCGTTATTGTTAAAACCGGCTTAAGTTAGGTGTGTTTTCTACGACT
AGTGATGCCCCTACTAGAAGATGTGTGTTGCACAAATGTCCCTGAATAACCAATTTGAAGTGCAGATAGC
AGTAAACGTAAGCTAATATGAATATTATTTAACTGTAATGTTTTAATATCGCTGGACATTACTAATAAAC
CCACTATAAACACATGTACATATGTATGTTTTGGCATACAATGAGTAGTTGGGGAAAAAATGTGTAAAAG
CACCGTGACCATCACAGCATAAAGATAACCAGCTGAAGTATCGAATATGAGTAACCCCCAAATTGAATCA
CATGCCGCAACTGATAGGACCCATGGAAGTACACTCTTCATGGCGATATACAAGACACACACAAGCACGA
ACACCCAGTTGCGGAGGAAATTCTCCGTAAATGAAAACCCAATCGGCGAACAATTCATACCCATATATGG
TAAAAGTTTTGAACGCGACTTGAGAGCGGAGAGCATTGCGGCTGATAAGGTTTTAGCGCTAAGCGGGCTT
TATAAAACGGGCTGCGGGACCAGTTTTCATATCACTACCGTTTGAGTTCTTGTGCTGTGTGGATACTCCT
CCCGACACAAAGCCGCTCCATCAGCCAGCAGTCGTCTAATCCAGAGACCCCGGATCGGGGTACCAACATG
GACGCACAAACACGACGACGTGAGCGTCGCGCTGAGAAACAAGCTCAATGGAAAGCTGCAAACGGTGGAT
CTCCTCCACATATGGCTTACCCATACGATGTTCCAGATTACGCTCCTCCAAGCTTGAATTCTGCAGATAT
CATGAAGTGGACCATGCCGAGCGCTATTAGCGGAGCCCCCCACGCTCATATCCCGTCCAATGAAGAATGT
GGAATTCGTGACGTCTGGAAACAGAATTTGGAAGAAGAATTTCGTACGATCCGCAAGGTCGTCCAAAAAT
ATCATTACGTCGCTATGGATACGGAATTCCCCGGAGTCGTCGCCCGCCCCGTGGGAGAATTTCGTAGCAC
CGCCGATTACCACTATCAATTGTTGCGTTGCAACGTGGACTTGTTGCGCATCATTCAGCTGGGACTGACG
TTTATGGATGATGACGGCAAAACCCCCCCGGGATATAGCACGTGGCAATTTAATTTTAAATTCAATTTGT
CCGAAGATATGTACGCCCAAGATAGCATTGACTTGTTGCAAAATAGCGGCATCCAATTTAAAAAACATGA
AGAAGACGGAATTGACCCGATTGATTTTGCTGAGTTGTTGATGGCCTCGGGAATTGTCTTGGTCGAGAAT
TTTAAATGGTTGTGTTTTCATAGCGGATATGACTTCGGATATCTGCTGAAATTGCTGACGGACCAAAATT
TGCCGCCCGATGAGTCGGAGTTCTTTGACTTGTTGCATATTTATTTCCCGAATATTTTTGATATTAAATA
CTTGATGAAAAGCTGTAAAAATTTGAAGGGAGGATTGCAAGAAGTGGCTGACCAATTGGAGTTGCGCCGT
GTCGGACCGCAACACCAAGCTGGAAGCGACGCCTTGTTGACCGGAATGGCTTTTTTTAAGATGCGTGAGA
TGTTCTTCGAGGACAACATCGACCATGCGAAGTACTCCGGACACCTGTACGGCCTGGGTACCTCCTTCAT
TGTCAATGGCACCAACTTCCACGACAGCAACGGTGAGACGAACAGCGCTTCAGGCGGCCGCTCGAGTCTA
GAGGGCCCGCGGTTCGAAGGTAAGCCTATCCCTAACCCTCTCCTCGGTCTCGATTCTACGCGTACCGGTC
ATCATCACCATCACCATTGAGTTTAAACCCGCTGATCAGCCTCGACTGTGCCTTCTAAGGCCTGAGCTCG
CTGATCAGCCTCGATCGAGGATCCAGACATGATAAGATACATTGATGAGTTTGGACAAACCACAACTAGA
ATGCAGTGAAAAAAATGCTTTATTTGTGAAATTTGTGATGCTATTGCTTTATTTGTAACCATTATAAGCT
GCAATAAACAAGTTAACAACAACAATTGCATTCATTTTATGTTTCAGGTTCAGGGGGAGGTGTGGGAGGT
TTTTTAAAGCAAGTAAAACCTCTACAAATGTGGTATGGCTGATTATGATCAGTCGACCGATGCCCTTGAG
AGCCTTCAACCCAGTCAGCTCCTTCCGGTGGGCGCGGGGCATGACTATCGTCGCCGCACTTATGACTGTC
TTCTTTATCATGCAACTCGTAGGACAGGTGCCGGCAGCGCTCTGGGTCATTTTCGGCGAGGACCGCTTTC
GCTGGAGCGCGACGATGATCGGCCTGTCGCTTGCGGTATTCGGAATCTTGCACGCCCTCGCTCAAGCCTT
CGTCACTGGTCCCGCCACCAAACGTTTCGGCGAGAAGCAGGCCATTATCGCCGGCATGGCGGCCGACGCG
CTGGGCTACGTCTTGCTGGCGTTCGCGACGCGAGGCTGGATGGCCTTCCCCATTATGATTCTTCTCGCTT
CCGGCGGCATCGGGATGCCCGCGTTGCAGGCCATGCTGTCCAGGCAGGTAGATGACGACCATCAGGGACA
GCTTCAAGGATCGCTCGCGGCTCTTACCAGCCAGCAAAAGGCCAGGAACCGTAAAAAGGCCGCGTTGCTG
GCGTTTTTCCATAGGCTCCGCCCCCCTGACGAGCATCACAAAAATCGACGCTCAAGTCAGAGGTGGCGAA
ACCCGACAGGACTATAAAGATACCAGGCGTTTCCCCCTGGAAGCTCCCTCGTGCGCTCTCCTGTTCCGAC
CCTGCCGCTTACCGGATACCTGTCCGCCTTTCTCCCTTCGGGAAGCGTGGCGCTTTCTCAATGCTCACGC
TGTAGGTATCTCAGTTCGGTGTAGGTCGTTCGCTCCAAGCTGGGCTGTGTGCACGAACCCCCCGTTCAGC
CCGACCGCTGCGCCTTATCCGGTAACTATCGTCTTGAGTCCAACCCGGTAAGACACGACTTATCGCCACT
GGCAGCAGCCACTGGTAACAGGATTAGCAGAGCGAGGTATGTAGGCGGTGCTACAGAGTTCTTGAAGTGG
TGGCCTAACTACGGCTACACTAGAAGGACAGTATTTGGTATCTGCGCTCTGCTGAAGCCAGTTACCTTCG
GAAAAAGAGTTGGTAGCTCTTGATCCGGCAAACAAACCACCGCTGGTAGCGGTGGTTTTTTTGTTTGCAA
GCAGCAGATTACGCGCAGAAAAAAAGGATCTCAAGAAGATCCTTTGATCTTTTCTACGGGGTCTGACGCT
CAGTGGAACGAAAACTCACGTTAAGGGATTTTGGTCATGAGATTATCAAAAAGGATCTTCACCTAGATCC
TTTTAAATTAAAAATGAAGTTTTAAATCAATCTAAAGTATATATGAGTAAACTTGGTCTGACAGTTACCA
ATGCTTAATCAGTGAGGCACCTATCTCAGCGATCTGTCTATTTCGTTCATCCATAGTTGCCTGACTCCCC
GTCGTGTAGATAACTACGATACGGGAGGGCTTACCATCTGGCCCCAGTGCTGCAATGATACCGCGAGACC
CACGCTCACCGGCTCCAGATTTATCAGCAATAAACCAGCCAGCCGGAAGGGCCGAGCGCAGAAGTGGTCC
TGCAACTTTATCCGCCTCCATCCAGTCTATTAATTGTTGCCGGGAAGCTAGAGTAAGTAGTTCGCCAGTT
AATAGTTTGCGCAACGTTGTTGCCATTGCTGCAGGCATCGTGGTGTCACGCTCGTCGTTTGGTATGGCTT
CATTCAGCTCCGGTTCCCAACGATCAAGGCGAGTTACATGATCCCCCATGTTGTGCAAAAAAGCGGTTAG
CTCCTTCGGTCCTCCGATCGTTGTCAGAAGTAAGTTGGCCGCAGTGTTATCACTCATGGTTATGGCAGCA
CTGCATAATTCTCTTACTGTCATGCCATCCGTAAGATGCTTTTCTGTGACTGGTGAGTACTCAACCAAGT
CATTCTGAGAATAGTGTATGCGGCGACCGAGTTGCTCTTGCCCGGCGTCAACACGGGATAATACCGCGCC
ACATAGCAGAACTTTAAAAGTGCTCATCATTGGAAAACGTTCTTCGGGGCGAAAACTCTCAAGGATCTTA
CCGCTGTTGAGATCCAGTTCGATGTAACCCACTCGTGCACCCAACTGATCTTCAGCATCTTTTACTTTCA
CCAGCGTTTCTGGGTGAGCAAAAACAGGAAGGCAAAATGCCGCAAAAAAGGGAATAAGGGCGACACGGAA
ATGTTGAATACTCATACTCTTCCTTTTTCAATATTATTGAAGCATTTATCAGGGTTATTGTCTCATGAGC
GGATACATATTTGAATGTATTTAGAAAAATAAACAAATAGGGGTTCCGCGCACATTTCCCCGAAAAGTGC
CACCTGACGTCTAAGAAACCATTATTATCATGACATTAACCTATAAAAATAGGCGTATCACGAGGCCCTT
TCGT
Features (pLannotate 1.2.2; 11 found; start..end, strand, type, name):
     56..2568    +  promoter       Ac5 promoter: Drosophila melanogaster actin 5C promoter
   2588..2653    +  CDS            N (fragment): REGN_LAMBD - Experimental evidence at protein level: Swiss-Prot protein existence level 1. Plays a role as a transcriptional antitermination factor that allows the virus to initiate its lytic phase. Activates expression of the delayed viral early genes by modifying host RNA polymerase (RNAP) into a form that is resistant to termination signals. This antitermination function requires the host NusA protein which serves to stabilize the interaction between antitermination protein N and host RNA polymerase. From Escherichia phage lambda (Bacteriophage lambda).
   2678..2704    +  CDS            3xHA (fragment): three tandem HA epitope tags
   2810..3583    +  CDS            CNOT7 (fragment): CNOT7_HUMAN - Also known as CAF1. Experimental evidence at protein level: Swiss-Prot protein existence level 1. Has 3'-5' poly(A) exoribonuclease activity for synthetic poly(A) RNA substrate. Its function seems to be partially redundant with that of CNOT8. Catalytic component of the CCR4-NOT complex which is one of the major cellular mRNA deadenylases and is linked to various cellular processes including bulk mRNA degradation, miRNA-mediated repression, translational repression during translational initiation and general transcription regulation. During miRNA-mediated repression the complex se
   3659..3700    +  CDS            V5 tag: epitope tag from simian virus 5
   3800..3934    -  polyA_signal   SV40 poly(A) signal: SV40 polyadenylation signal
   3957..4041    -  CDS            large T antigen (fragment): large T antigen from SV40 (simian virus 40)
   4042..4512    +  CDS            TcR (fragment): tetracycline efflux protein; tet; confers resistance to tetracycline
   4556..5144    -  rep_origin     ori: high-copy-number ColE1/pMB1/pBR322/pUC origin of replication
   5315..6175    -  CDS            AmpR: β-lactamase; bla; confers resistance to ampicillin, carbenicillin, and related antibiotics
   6176..6280    -  promoter       AmpR promoter: bla
