[The description below was written by a language model from this plasmid's Addgene catalogue record and pLannotate feature annotations shown in this document.]
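Description:
pAc5.1B-lambdaN-HA-DmPop2a-S155A-dsRNAres-V5His6_R is a 6,374 nt insect expression plasmid. The catalogue lists the backbone as unknown, although the name points to a pAc5.1B-type vector. It is propagated in E. coli through a ColE1/pUC-type origin and selected with ampicillin via the bla gene and its own promoter. The catalogue records it as low copy, whereas the annotation tool labels the origin as a high-copy type. A fragment of a tetracycline resistance gene is also annotated, but it is partial and is probably only a backbone remnant.

Expression in insect cells is driven by the constitutive Drosophila actin 5C promoter. The open reading frame begins with a short fragment of the bacteriophage lambda N protein, followed by an HA epitope and then Drosophila melanogaster Pop2 (CAF1). The annotation software labels Pop2 by homology to human CNOT7, the catalytic deadenylase subunit of the CCR4-NOT complex. A V5 epitope is annotated downstream, and the name indicates a His6 tag as well, though this is not annotated and the record does not say whether these C-terminal tags are read in frame. An SV40 polyadenylation signal follows.

The lambda N peptide binds BoxB RNA hairpins, so such fusions are generally used to tether a protein to a BoxB-containing reporter mRNA. The insert carries an S155A substitution and, according to the depositor, an additional non-silent I164F change relative to the reference transcript. The "dsRNAres" label suggests the coding sequence was altered to resist dsRNA-mediated knockdown, which would permit complementation when endogenous Pop2 is depleted. The record itself states only insect expression as the purpose, and the functional effect of S155A is not given.
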