Addgene plasmid #147365: pAc5.1B-lambdaN-HA-DmPop2a-S155A-dsRNAres-V5His6_R
Purpose: Insect Expression of DmPop2a-S155A-dsRNAres
Depositing lab: Elisa Izaurralde. Depositing organization: Max Planck Institute for Developmental Biology. Publication: The structural basis for the interaction between the CAF1 nuclease and the NOT1 scaffold of the human CCR4-NOT deadenylase complex. Petit AP, Wohlbold L, Bawankar P, Huntzinger E, Schmidt S, Izaurralde E, Weichenrieder O. Nucleic Acids Res. 2012 Nov;40(21):11058-72. doi: 10.1093/nar/gks883. Epub 2012 Sep 12. PubMed 22977175.
Backbone
  Vector backbone: Unknown
  Vector type: Insect Expression
Growth in bacteria
  Bacterial resistance: Ampicillin, 100 μg/mL
  Growth temperature: 37°C
  Growth strain: DH5alpha
  Copy number: Low Copy
Gene/Insert
  Gene/Insert name: DmPop2a-S155A-dsRNAres
  Species: D. melanogaster (fly)
  Entrez Gene: Pop2 (a.k.a. Dmel_CG5684, CAF1, CG5684, CNOT7, Caf1, Dmel\CG5684, POP2, pop2)
  Cloning method: Unknown
Terms and licenses: Academic/Nonprofit Terms; Industry Terms: Not Available to Industry
Depositor comments: ORF extracted from CG5684-Pa; NM_140281.2, with one non silent mutation I164F; the annotated variations were found in two different clones from 2 independent experiments. Plasmids from this collection were made available to the research community and donated after the lab closed. Please note that the sequence provided by the depositing laboratory may be theoretical/predicted or based on Sanger sequencing results. There may be discrepancies between sequencing results obtained by Addgene and the depositor sequence. If an Addgene verified sequence is not available, please contact before placing your order to request that our lab fully sequence the plasmid.
How to cite: pAc5.1B-lambdaN-HA-DmPop2a-S155A-dsRNAres-V5His6_R was a gift from Elisa Izaurralde (Addgene plasmid # 147365 ; http://n2t.net/addgene:147365 ; RRID:Addgene_147365)
